Addgene plasmid #211626: pLenti-h.Rhno1 S178A (G)-C-Myc-DDK-P2A-Puro
Purpose: Rhno1 S178A
Depositing lab: Agnel Sfeir. Depositing organization: Memorial Sloan-Kettering Cancer Center. Publication: RHINO directs MMEJ to repair DNA breaks in mitosis. Brambati A, Sacco O, Porcella S, Heyza J, Kareh M, Schmidt JC, Sfeir A. Science. 2023 Aug 11;381(6658):653-660. doi: 10.1126/science.adh3694. Epub 2023 Jul 13. PubMed 37440612.
Backbone
  Vector backbone: pLenti
  Backbone size w/o insert (bp): 7055
  Total vector size (bp): 7769
  Vector type: Mammalian Expression
  Selectable markers: Puromycin
Growth in bacteria
  Bacterial resistance: Chloramphenicol, 25 μg/mL
  Growth temperature: 37°C
  Growth strain: NEB Stable
  Copy number: Unknown
Gene/Insert
  Gene/Insert name: hRHNO1
  Species: H. sapiens (human)
  Insert size (bp): 714
  Mutation: S178A
  Entrez Gene: RHNO1 (a.k.a. C12orf32, HKMT1188, RHINO)
  Promoter: CMV
  Tag / fusion protein: myc-flag (C terminal on backbone)
  Cloning method: Unknown
  Sequencing primers: 5′ CGCAAATGGGCGGTAGGCGTG
Terms and licenses: Academic/Nonprofit Terms; Industry Terms: Not Available to Industry
How to cite: pLenti-h.Rhno1 S178A (G)-C-Myc-DDK-P2A-Puro was a gift from Agnel Sfeir (Addgene plasmid # 211626 ; http://n2t.net/addgene:211626 ; RRID:Addgene_211626)
