[The description below was written by a language model from this plasmid's Addgene catalogue record and pLannotate feature annotations shown in this document.]
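Description:
pLenti-h.Rhno1 S178A (G)-C-Myc-DDK-P2A-Puro is a 7,769 bp HIV-1-based lentiviral transfer plasmid for expressing a point mutant of human RHNO1 (RHINO, C12orf32) in mammalian cells. It is propagated in E. coli through a high-copy ColE1/pUC-type origin and selected with chloramphenicol via a cat gene driven by the AmpR promoter. The viral portion begins with a CMV enhancer/promoter fused to a truncated 5' LTR, an arrangement that drives genomic RNA transcription in packaging cells. This is followed by the Ψ packaging signal with a gag fragment, the Rev response element for Rev-dependent nuclear export, and the cPPT/CTS. A WPRE, which enhances transcript expression, and a second truncated LTR annotation close the proviral region. A loxP site lies between the expression cassette and the WPRE, but the record does not state its purpose.

The payload is driven by an internal CMV enhancer/promoter, with a T7 promoter immediately downstream. The 714 bp RHNO1 open reading frame carries the S178A substitution, replacing a serine with a non-phosphorylatable alanine. It is fused at its C terminus to backbone-encoded Myc and DDK (FLAG) epitopes; the automated annotation detects only a FLAG-type fragment. According to the plasmid name, a P2A self-cleaving peptide links this tagged protein to puromycin N-acetyltransferase, so both are made from one transcript and expressing cells can be selected with puromycin.

RHNO1 acts in DNA damage response signalling through the 9-1-1 complex and TOPBP1. The record gives the purpose only as the S178A mutant, and the associated publication concerns RHINO directing microhomology-mediated end joining during mitosis, which suggests use in comparing mutant and wild-type function.
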