Features (pLannotate 1.2.2; 24 found; start..end, strand, type, name):
     31..83      -  misc_feature   bom (fragment): basis of mobility region from pBR322
    237..616     +  enhancer       CMV enhancer: human cytomegalovirus immediate early enhancer
    617..816     +  promoter       CMV promoter: human cytomegalovirus (CMV) immediate early promoter
    834..1014    +  LTR            5' LTR (truncated): truncated 5' long terminal repeat (LTR) from HIV-1
   1061..1186    +  misc_feature   HIV-1 Ψ: packaging signal of human immunodeficiency virus type 1
   1170..1508    +  CDS            HIV-1 gag (fragment): gag protein from human immunodeficiency virus 1; gag
   1683..1916    +  misc_feature   RRE: The Rev response element (RRE) of HIV-1 allows for Rev-dependent mRNA export from the nucleus to the cytoplasm.
   2293..2393    +  CDS            Rev (fragment): human immunodeficiency virus 1 (HIV-1) Rev protein; rev; enhances nuclear export of unspliced and incompletely spliced viral mRNAs
   2443..2560    +  misc_feature   cPPT/CTS: central polypurine tract and central termination sequence of HIV-1
   2643..3022    +  enhancer       CMV enhancer: human cytomegalovirus immediate early enhancer
   3024..3223    +  promoter       CMV promoter: human cytomegalovirus (CMV) immediate early promoter
   3252..3270    +  promoter       T7 promoter: promoter for bacteriophage T7 RNA polymerase
   3329..4042    +  CDS            RHNO1: RHNO1_HUMAN - Also known as C12orf32, RHINO. Experimental evidence at protein level: Swiss-Prot protein existence level 1. Plays a role in DNA damage response (DDR) signaling upon genotoxic stresses such as ionizing radiation (IR) during the S phase. Recruited to sites of DNA damage through interaction with the 9-1-1 cell-cycle checkpoint response complex and TOPBP1 in a ATR-dependent manner. Required for the progression of the G1 to S phase transition. Plays a role in the stimulation of CHEK1 phosphorylation. From Homo sapiens (Human).
   4109..4133    +  CDS            3xFLAG (fragment): three tandem FLAG® epitope tags
   4208..4807    +  CDS            PuroR (fragment): puromycin N-acetyltransferase; pac from Streptomyces; confers resistance to puromycin
   4864..4897    +  protein_bind   loxP: Cre-mediated recombination occurs in the 8-bp core sequence (GCATACAT). Cre recombinase
   4930..4953    +  misc_feature   MCS (fragment): pBluescript multiple cloning site
   4953..5541    +  misc_feature   WPRE: woodchuck hepatitis virus posttranscriptional regulatory element
   5542..5561    +  misc_feature   MCS (fragment): pBluescript multiple cloning site
   5563..6063    +  CDS            nef (fragment): NEF_HV1LA - Experimental evidence at protein level: Swiss-Prot protein existence level 1. Extracellular Nef protein targets CD4(+) T-lymphocytes for apoptosis by interacting with CXCR4 surface receptors. From Human immunodeficiency virus type 1 group M subtype B (isolate Lai) (HIV-1).
   6070..6250    +  LTR            5' LTR (truncated): truncated 5' long terminal repeat (LTR) from HIV-1
   6312..6900    -  rep_origin     ori: high-copy-number ColE1/pMB1/pBR322/pUC origin of replication
   6980..7636    -  CDS            cat: CAT_ECOLX - Experimental evidence at protein level: Swiss-Prot protein existence level 1. This enzyme is an effector of chloramphenicol resistance in bacteria. From Escherichia coli. This protein is used as a marker in many commonly used cloning vectors, such as pACYC184.
   7637..7741    -  promoter       AmpR promoter: bla
>Addgene plasmid #211626 | pLenti-h.Rhno1 S178A (G)-C-Myc-DDK-P2A-Puro | addgene full sequence | sequence record 419840 | Addgene NGS Result
GTCGACGGATCGGGAGATCTCCCGATCCCCTATGGTGCACTCTCAGTACAATCTGCTCTGATGCCGCATA
GTTAAGCCAGTATCTGCTCCCTGCTTGTGTGTTGGAGGTCGCTGAGTAGTGCGCGAGCAAAATTTAAGCT
ACAACAAGGCAAGGCTTGACCGACAATTGCATGAAGAATCTGCTTAGGGTTAGGCGTTTTGCGCTGCTTC
GCGATGTACGGGCCAGATATCGCGTTGACATTGATTATTGACTAGTTATTAATAGTAATCAATTACGGGG
TCATTAGTTCATAGCCCATATATGGAGTTCCGCGTTACATAACTTACGGTAAATGGCCCGCCTGGCTGAC
CGCCCAACGACCCCCGCCCATTGACGTCAATAATGACGTATGTTCCCATAGTAACGCCAATAGGGACTTT
CCATTGACGTCAATGGGTGGAGTATTTACGGTAAACTGCCCACTTGGCAGTACATCAAGTGTATCATATG
CCAAGTACGCCCCCTATTGACGTCAATGACGGTAAATGGCCCGCCTGGCATTATGCCCAGTACATGACCT
TATGGGACTTTCCTACTTGGCAGTACATCTACGTATTAGTCATCGCTATTACCATGGTGATGCGGTTTTG
GCAGTACATCAATGGGCGTGGATAGCGGTTTGACTCACGGGGATTTCCAAGTCTCCACCCCATTGACGTC
AATGGGAGTTTGTTTTGGCACCAAAATCAACGGGACTTTCCAAAATGTCGTAACAACTCCGCCCCATTGA
CGCAAATGGGCGGTAGGCGTGTACGGTGGGAGGTCTATATAAGCAGCGCGTTTTGCCTGTACTGGGTCTC
TCTGGTTAGACCAGATCTGAGCCTGGGAGCTCTCTGGCTAACTAGGGAACCCACTGCTTAAGCCTCAATA
AAGCTTGCCTTGAGTGCTTCAAGTAGTGTGTGCCCGTCTGTTGTGTGACTCTGGTAACTAGAGATCCCTC
AGACCCTTTTAGTCAGTGTGGAAAATCTCTAGCAGTGGCGCCCGAACAGGGACTTGAAAGCGAAAGGGAA
ACCAGAGGAGCTCTCTCGACGCAGGACTCGGCTTGCTGAAGCGCGCACGGCAAGAGGCGAGGGGCGGCGA
CTGGTGAGTACGCCAAAAATTTTGACTAGCGGAGGCTAGAAGGAGAGAGATGGGTGCGAGAGCGTCAGTA
TTAAGCGGGGGAGAATTAGATCGCGATGGGAAAAAATTCGGTTAAGGCCAGGGGGAAAGAAAAAATATAA
ATTAAAACATATAGTATGGGCAAGCAGGGAGCTAGAACGATTCGCAGTTAATCCTGGCCTGTTAGAAACA
TCAGAAGGCTGTAGACAAATACTGGGACAGCTACAACCATCCCTTCAGACAGGATCAGAAGAACTTAGAT
CATTATATAATACAGTAGCAACCCTCTATTGTGTGCATCAAAGGATAGAGATAAAAGACACCAAGGAAGC
TTTAGACAAGATAGAGGAAGAGCAAAACAAAAGTAAGACCACCGCACAGCAAGCGGCCGGCCGCTGATCT
TCAGACCTGGAGGAGGAGATATGAGGGACAATTGGAGAAGTGAATTATATAAATATAAAGTAGTAAAAAT
TGAACCATTAGGAGTAGCACCCACCAAGGCAAAGAGAAGAGTGGTGCAGAGAGAAAAAAGAGCAGTGGGA
ATAGGAGCTTTGTTCCTTGGGTTCTTGGGAGCAGCAGGAAGCACTATGGGCGCAGCGTCAATGACGCTGA
CGGTACAGGCCAGACAATTATTGTCTGGTATAGTGCAGCAGCAGAACAATTTGCTGAGGGCTATTGAGGC
GCAACAGCATCTGTTGCAACTCACAGTCTGGGGCATCAAGCAGCTCCAGGCAAGAATCCTGGCTGTGGAA
AGATACCTAAAGGATCAACAGCTCCTGGGGATTTGGGGTTGCTCTGGAAAACTCATTTGCACCACTGCTG
TGCCTTGGAATGCTAGTTGGAGTAATAAATCTCTGGAACAGATTTGGAATCACACGACCTGGATGGAGTG
GGACAGAGAAATTAACAATTACACAAGCTTAATACACTCCTTAATTGAAGAATCGCAAAACCAGCAAGAA
AAGAATGAACAAGAATTATTGGAATTAGATAAATGGGCAAGTTTGTGGAATTGGTTTAACATAACAAATT
GGCTGTGGTATATAAAATTATTCATAATGATAGTAGGAGGCTTGGTAGGTTTAAGAATAGTTTTTGCTGT
ACTTTCTATAGTGAATAGAGTTAGGCAGGGATATTCACCATTATCGTTTCAGACCCACCTCCCAACCCCG
AGGGGACCCGACAGGCCCGAAGGAATAGAAGAAGAAGGTGGAGAGAGAGACAGAGACAGATCCATTCGAT
TAGTGAACGGATCGGCACTGCGTGCGCCAATTCTGCAGACAAATGGCAGTATTCATCCACAATTTTAAAA
GAAAAGGGGGGATTGGGGGGTACAGTGCAGGGGAAAGAATAGTAGACATAATAGCAACAGACATACAAAC
TAAAGAATTACAAAAACAAATTACAAAAATTCAAAATTTTCGGGTTTATTACAGGGACAGCAGAGATCCA
GTTTGGTTAGTACCGGGCCCGCTCTAGACATGTCCAATATGACCGCCATGTTGACATTGATTATTGACTA
GTTATTAATAGTAATCAATTACGGGGTCATTAGTTCATAGCCCATATATGGAGTTCCGCGTTACATAACT
TACGGTAAATGGCCCGCCTGGCTGACCGCCCAACGACCCCCGCCCATTGACGTCAATAATGACGTATGTT
CCCATAGTAACGCCAATAGGGACTTTCCATTGACGTCAATGGGTGGAGTATTTACGGTAAACTGCCCACT
TGGCAGTACATCAAGTGTATCATATGCCAAGTCCGCCCCCTATTGACGTCAATGACGGTAAATGGCCCGC
CTGGCATTATGCCCAGTACATGACCTTACGGGACTTTCCTACTTGGCAGTACATCTACGTATTAGTCATC
GCTATTACCATGGTGATGCGGTTTTGGCAGTACACCAATGGGCGTGGATAGCGGTTTGACTCACGGGGAT
TTCCAAGTCTCCACCCCATTGACGTCAATGGGAGTTTGTTTTGGCACCAAAATCAACGGGACTTTCCAAA
ATGTCGTAATAACCCCGCCCCGTTGACGCAAATGGGCGGTAGGCGTGTACGGTGGGAGGTCTATATAAGC
AGAGCTCGTTTAGTGAACCGTCAGAATTTTGTAATACGACTCACTATAGGGCGGCCGGGAATTCGTCGAC
TGGATCCGGTACCGAGGAGATCTGCCGCCGCGATCGCCATGCCTCCCAGAAAAAAACGCCGCCAGCCTTC
CCAGAAAGCCCCGCTGCTGTTCCACCAACAACCACTGGAGGGCCCCAAACACAGCTGTGCATCTACACAG
CTTCCCATCACTCACACTCGACAGGTGCCCAGCAAGCCCATTGACCACAGCACCATCACTTCCTGGGTAT
CACCTGATTTTGATACAGCAGCAGGAAGCTTGTTCCCAGCCTACCAGAAACACCAAAACCGGGCGAGACA
CTCAAGTCGAAAACCTACCACCTCCAAGTTTCCACATCTAACTTTTGAGAGTCCGCAATCTTCCAGTTCA
GAGACATTGGGGATCCCCTTAATCCGAGAGTGCCCCAGTGAATCAGAAAAGGATGTTTCCAGAAGACCCT
TAGTTCCAGTGCTCAGTCCCCAAAGCTGTGGGAACATGTCAGTGCAGGCACTTCAGAGCTTACCTTATGT
GTTCATTCCACCTGATATCCAGACCCCAGAGTCATCATCTGTGAAGGAAGAACTCATTCCCCAAGATCAG
AAGGAAAACGCCCTTCTAAGCTGCACTCTTCACACTGGCACTCCTAATAGCCCAGAGCCTGGACCTGTTC
TGGTTAAAGACACCCCCGAGGACAAGTATGGAATAAAGGTCACATGGAGGAGACGACAGCACCTGCTTGC
TTACCTCAGGGAGAGAGGGAAGCTGAGCAGAAGCCAATTCCTTGTGAAAAGCACGCGTACGCGGCCGCTC
GAGCAGAAACTCATCTCAGAAGAGGATCTGGCAGCAAATGATATCCTGGATTACAAGGATGACGACGATA
AGGTTTGGGTAGGAAGCGGAGCTACTAACTTCAGCCTGCTGAAGCAGGCTGGAGACGTGGAGGAGAACCC
TGGACCTATGACCGAGTACAAGCCCACGGTGCGCCTCGCCACCCGCGACGACGTCCCCAGGGCCGTACGC
ACCCTCGCCGCCGCGTTCGCCGACTACCCCGCCACGCGCCACACCGTCGATCCGGATCGCCACATCGAGC
GGGTCACCGAGCTGCAAGAACTCTTCCTCACGCGCGTCGGGCTCGACATCGGCAAGGTGTGGGTCGCGGA
CGACGGCGCCGCGGTGGCGGTCTGGACCACGCCGGAGAGCGTCGAAGCGGGGGCGGTGTTCGCCGAGATC
GGCCCGCGCATGGCCGAGTTGAGCGGTTCCCGGCTGGCCGCGCAGCAACAGATGGAAGGCCTCCTGGCGC
CGCACCGGCCCAAGGAGCCCGCGTGGTTCCTGGCCACCGTCGGCGTCTCGCCCGACCACCAGGGCAAGGG
TCTGGGCAGCGCCGTCGTGCTCCCCGGAGTGGAGGCGGCCGAGCGCGCCGGGGTGCCCGCCTTCCTGGAG
ACCTCCGCGCCCCGCAACCTCCCCTTCTACGAGCGGCTCGGCTTCACCGTCACCGCCGACGTCGAGGTGC
CCGAAGGACCGCGCACCTGGTGCATGACCCGCAAGCCCGGTGCCTGATGTACACCCAAACGGCCGGCCGC
GGTCTGTACAAGTAGGATTCGTCGAGGGACCTAATAACTTCGTATAGCATACATTATACGAAGTTATACA
TGTTTAAGGGTTCCGGTTCCACTAGGTACAATTCGATATCAAGCTTATCGATAATCAACCTCTGGATTAC
AAAATTTGTGAAAGATTGACTGGTATTCTTAACTATGTTGCTCCTTTTACGCTATGTGGATACGCTGCTT
TAATGCCTTTGTATCATGCTATTGCTTCCCGTATGGCTTTCATTTTCTCCTCCTTGTATAAATCCTGGTT
GCTGTCTCTTTATGAGGAGTTGTGGCCCGTTGTCAGGCAACGTGGCGTGGTGTGCACTGTGTTTGCTGAC
GCAACCCCCACTGGTTGGGGCATTGCCACCACCTGTCAGCTCCTTTCCGGGACTTTCGCTTTCCCCCTCC
CTATTGCCACGGCGGAACTCATCGCCGCCTGCCTTGCCCGCTGCTGGACAGGGGCTCGGCTGTTGGGCAC
TGACAATTCCGTGGTGTTGTCGGGGAAATCATCGTCCTTTCCTTGGCTGCTCGCCTGTGTTGCCACCTGG
ATTCTGCGCGGGACGTCCTTCTGCTACGTCCCTTCGGCCCTCAATCCAGCGGACCTTCCTTCCCGCGGCC
TGCTGCCGGCTCTGCGGCCTCTTCCGCGTCTTCGCCTTCGCCCTCAGACGAGTCGGATCTCCCTTTGGGC
CGCCTCCCCGCATCGATACCGTCGACCTCGATCGAGACCTAGAAAAACATGGAGCAATCACAAGTAGCAA
TACAGCAGCTACCAATGCTGATTGTGCCTGGCTAGAAGCACAAGAGGAGGAGGAGGTGGGTTTTCCAGTC
ACACCTCAGGTACCTTTAAGACCAATGACTTACAAGGCAGCTGTAGATCTTAGCCACTTTTTAAAAGAAA
AGGGGGGACTGGAAGGGCTAATTCACTCCCAACGAAGACAAGATATCCTTGATCTGTGGATCTACCACAC
ACAAGGCTACTTCCCTGATTGGCAGAACTACACACCAGGGCCAGGGATCAGATATCCACTGACCTTTGGA
TGGTGCTACAAGCTAGTACCAGTTGAGCAAGAGAAGGTAGAAGAAGCCAATGAAGGAGAGAACACCCGCT
TGTTACACCCTGTGAGCCTGCATGGGATGGATGACCCGGAGAGAGAAGTATTAGAGTGGAGGTTTGACAG
CCGCCTAGCATTTCATCACATGGCCCGAGAGCTGCATCCGGACTGTACTGGGTCTCTCTGGTTAGACCAG
ATCTGAGCCTGGGAGCTCTCTGGCTAACTAGGGAACCCACTGCTTAAGCCTCAATAAAGCTTGCCTTGAG
TGCTTCAAGTAGTGTGTGCCCGTCTGTTGTGTGACTCTGGTAACTAGAGATCCCTCAGACCCTTTTAGTC
AGTGTGGAAAATCTCTAGCAGCATGTGAGCAAAAGGCCAGCAAAAGGCCAGGAACCGTAAAAAGGCCGCG
TTGCTGGCGTTTTTCCATAGGCTCCGCCCCCCTGACGAGCATCACAAAAATCGACGCTCAAGTCAGAGGT
GGCGAAACCCGACAGGACTATAAAGATACCAGGCGTTTCCCCCTGGAAGCTCCCTCGTGCGCTCTCCTGT
TCCGACCCTGCCGCTTACCGGATACCTGTCCGCCTTTCTCCCTTCGGGAAGCGTGGCGCTTTCTCATAGC
TCACGCTGTAGGTATCTCAGTTCGGTGTAGGTCGTTCGCTCCAAGCTGGGCTGTGTGCACGAACCCCCCG
TTCAGCCCGACCGCTGCGCCTTATCCGGTAACTATCGTCTTGAGTCCAACCCGGTAAGACACGACTTATC
GCCACTGGCAGCAGCCACTGGTAACAGGATTAGCAGAGCGAGGTATGTAGGCGGTGCTACAGAGTTCTTG
AAGTGGTGGCCTAACTACGGCTACACTAGAAGAACAGTATTTGGTATCTGCGCTCTGCTGAAGCCAGTTA
CCTTCGGAAAAAGAGTTGGTAGCTCTTGATCCGGCAAACAAACCACCGCTGGTAGCGGTGGTTTTTTTGT
TTGCAAGCAGCAGATTACGCGCAGAAAAAAAGGATCTCAAGAAGATCCTTTGATCTTTTCTACGGGGTCT
GACGCTCAGTGGAACGAAAACTCACGTTAAGGGATTTTGGTCATGATTACGCCCCGCCCTGCCACTCATC
GCAGTACTGTTGTAATTCATTAAGCATTCTGCCGACATGGAAGCCATCACAAACGGCATGATGAACCTGA
ATCGCCAGCGGCATCAGCACCTTGTCGCCTTGCGTATAATATTTGCCCATGGTGAAAACGGGGGCGAAGA
AGTTGTCCATATTGGCCACGTTTAAATCAAAACTGGTGAAACTCACCCAGGGATTGGCTGAGACGAAAAA
CATATTCTCAATAAACCCTTTAGGGAAATAGGCCAGGTTTTCACCGTAACACGCCACATCTTGCGAATAT
ATGTGTAGAAACTGCCGGAAATCGTCGTGGTATTCACTCCAGAGCGATGAAAACGTTTCAGTTTGCTCAT
GGAAAACGGTGTAACAAGGGTGAACACTATCCCATATCACCAGCTCACCGTCTTTCATTGCCATACGGAA
CTCCGGATGAGCATTCATCAGGCGGGCAAGAATGTGAATAAAGGCCGGATAAAACTTGTGCTTATTTTTC
TTTACGGTCTTTAAAAAGGCCGTAATATCCAGCTGAACGGTCTGGTTATAGGTACATTGAGCAACTGACT
GAAATGCCTCAAAATGTTCTTTACGATGCCATTGGGATATATCAACGGTGGTATATCCAGTGATTTTTTT
CTCCATACTCTTCCTTTTTCAATATTATTGAAGCATTTATCAGGGTTATTGTCTCATGAGCGGATACATA
TTTGAATGTATTTAGAAAAATAAACAAATAGGGGTTCCGCGCACATTTCCCCGAAAAGTGCCACCTGAC
